>Addgene plasmid #157120 | pD649-HAsp-VSIR-COMP5AP-AviTag-9xHis | depositor full sequence | sequence record 303349 | Full Sequence
TTTCAATATTATTGAAGCATTTATCAGGGTTATTGTCTCATGAGCGGATACATATTTGAATGTATTTAGA
AAAATAAACAAATAGGGGTCAGTGTTACAACCAATTAACCAATTCTGAACATTATCGCGAGCCCATTTAT
ACCTGAATATGGCTCATAACACCCCTTGCTCATGACCAAAATCCCTTAACGTGAGTTACGCGCGCGTCGT
TCCACTGAGCGTCAGACCCCGTAGAAAAGATCAAAGGATCTTCTTGAGATCCTTTTTTTCTGCGCGTAAT
CTGCTGCTTGCAAACAAAAAAACCACCGCTACCAGCGGTGGTTTGTTTGCCGGATCAAGAGCTACCAACT
CTTTTTCCGAAGGTAACTGGCTTCAGCAGAGCGCAGATACCAAATACTGTTCTTCTAGTGTAGCCGTAGT
TAGCCCACCACTTCAAGAACTCTGTAGCACCGCCTACATACCTCGCTCTGCTAATCCTGTTACCAGTGGC
TGCTGCCAGTGGCGATAAGTCGTGTCTTACCGGGTTGGACTCAAGACGATAGTTACCGGATAAGGCGCAG
CGGTCGGGCTGAACGGGGGGTTCGTGCACACAGCCCAGCTTGGAGCGAACGACCTACACCGAACTGAGAT
ACCTACAGCGTGAGCTATGAGAAAGCGCCACGCTTCCCGAAGGGAGAAAGGCGGACAGGTATCCGGTAAG
CGGCAGGGTCGGAACAGGAGAGCGCACGAGGGAGCTTCCAGGGGGAAACGCCTGGTATCTTTATAGTCCT
GTCGGGTTTCGCCACCTCTGACTTGAGCGTCGATTTTTGTGATGCTCGTCAGGGGGGCGGAGCCTATGGA
AAAACGCCAGCAACGCGGCCTTTTTACGGTTCCTGGCCTTTTGCTGGCCTTTTGCTCACATGTTCTTTCC
TGCGTTATCCCCTGATTCTGTGGATAACCGTATTACCGCCTTTGAGTGAGCTGATACCGCTCGCCGCAGC
CGAACGACCGAGCGCAGCGAGTCAGTGAGCGAGGAAGCGGAAGGCGAGAGTAGGGAACTGCCAGGCATCA
AACTAAGCAGAAGGCCCCTGACGGATGGCCTTTTTGCGTTTCTACAAACTCTTTCTGTGTTGTAAAACGA
CGGCCAGTCTTAAGCTCGGGCCCCCTGGGCGGTTCTGATAACGAGTAATCGTTAATCCGCAAATAACGTA
AAAACCCGCTTCGGCGGGTTTTTTTATGGGGGGAGTTTAGGGAAAGAGCATTTGTCAGAATATTTAAGGG
CGCCTGTCACTTTGCTTGATATATGAGAATTATTTAACCTTATAAATGAGAAAAAAGCAACGCACTTTAA
ATAAGATACGTTGCTTTTTCGATTGATGAACACCTATAATTAAACTATTCATCTATTATTTATGATTTTT
TGTATATACAATATTTCTAGTTTGTTAAAGAGAATTAAGAAAATAAATCTCGAAAATAATAAAGGGAAAA
TCAGTTTTTGATATCAAAATTATACATGTCAACGATAATACAAAATATAATACAAACTATAAGATGTTAT
CAGTATTTATTATCATTTAGAATAAATTTTGTGTCGCCCTTAATTGTGAGCGGATAACAATTACGAGCTT
CATGCACAGTGGCGTTGACTCAATATTGGCCATTAGCCATATTATTCATTGGTTATATAGCATAAATCAA
TATTGGCTATTGGCCATTGCATACGTTGTATCTATATCATAATATGTACATTTATATTGGCTCATGTCCA
ATATGACCGCCATGTTGGCATTGATTATTGACTAGTTATTAATAGTAATCAATTACGGGGTCATTAGTTC
ATAGCCCATATATGGAGTTCCGCGTTACATAACTTACGGTAAATGGCCCGCCTGGCTGACCGCCCAACGA
CCCCCGCCCATTGACGTCAATAATGACGTATGTTCCCATAGTAACGCCAATAGGGACTTTCCATTGACGT
CAATGGGTGGAGTATTTACGGTAAACTGCCCACTTGGCAGTACATCAAGTGTATCATATGCCAAGTACGC
CCCCTATTGACGTCAATGACGGTAAATGGCCCGCCTGGCATTATGCCCAGTACATGACCTTATGGGACTT
TCCTACTTGGCAGTACATCTACGTATTAGTCATCGCTATTACCATGGTGATGCGGTTTTGGCAGTACATC
AATGGGCGTGGATAGCGGTTTGACTCACGGGGATTTCCAAGTCTCCACCCCATTGACGTCAATGGGAGTT
TGTTTTGGCACCAAAATCAACGGGACTTTCCAAAATGTCGTAACAACTCCGCCCCATTGACGCAAATGGG
CGGTAGGCGTGTACGGTGGGAGGTCTATATAAGCAGAGCTCGTTTAGTGAACCGTCAGATCGCCTGGAGA
CGCCATCCACGCTGTTTTGACCTCCATAGAAGACACCGGGACCGATCCAGCCTCCGCGGCCGGGAACGGT
GCATTGGAACGCGGATTCCCCGTGCCAAGAGTGACGTAAGTACCGCCTATAGAGTCTATAGGCCCACCCC
CTTGGCTTCGTTAGAACGCGGCTACAATTAATACATAACCTTATGTATCATACACATACGATTTAGGTGA
CACTATAGAATAACATCCACTTTGCCTTTCTCTCCACAGGTGTCCACTCCCAGGTCCAACTGCACCTCGG
TTCTATCGAAAACGCGCCTGCTAGCGCCACCATGAAGACCATCATTGCCCTGAGCTACATCTTCTGCCTG
GTGTTCGCTGCGGCCGCCTTTAAGGTGGCCACACCTTACAGCCTGTACGTGTGCCCTGAGGGCCAGAATG
TGACCCTGACATGTAGACTGCTGGGCCCCGTGGATAAGGGCCACGACGTGACCTTCTACAAGACCTGGTA
CAGATCCAGCAGAGGCGAGGTGCAGACCTGTAGCGAGAGAAGGCCTATCCGGAACCTGACCTTCCAGGAC
CTGCATCTGCATCATGGCGGACATCAGGCCGCCAATACCTCTCATGATCTGGCCCAGAGACACGGCCTGG
AATCTGCCTCTGATCACCACGGCAACTTCAGCATCACCATGCGGAATCTGACCCTGCTGGATAGCGGCCT
GTACTGCTGTCTGGTGGTGGAAATCAGACACCACCACAGCGAACACAGAGTGCACGGCGCTATGGAACTG
CAGGTCCAGACAGGCAAGGACGCCCCTAGCAATTGTGTGGTGTACCCCAGCAGCAGCCAGGACAGCGAGA
ATATCACAGCCGCTGGCGCGCCGGAAGATCAAGTTGATCCAAGATTGATTGATGGCAAGGGCGGATCTCT
GGAGGTGCTGTTCCAGGGACCAGGCGGAAGCGGCAATCCCGGCGGCGATCTGGCCCCCCAGATGCTGCGC
GAGCTGCAGGAGACCAATGCCGCCCTGCAGGACGTGCGCGAGCTGCTGCGCCACCGCGTGAAGGAGATCA
CCTTCCTGAAGAACACCGTGATGGAGTGCGACGCCTGCGGTATGCAGCCCTCTAGAGGCTCCGGCTCCAT
CATCCCAGTTGAGGAGGAGAACCCGGACTTCTGGAACCGCGAGGCAGCCGAGGCCCTGGGTGCCGCCAAG
AAGCTGCAGCCTGCACAGACAGCCGCCAAGAACCTCATCATCTTCCTGGGCGATGGGATGGGGGTGTCTA
CGGTGACAGCTGCCAGGATCCTAAAAGGGCAGAAGAAGGACAAACTGGGGCCTGAGATACCCCTGGCCAT
GGACCGCTTCCCATATGTGGCTCTGTCCAAGACATACAATGTAGACAAACATGTGCCAGACAGTGGAGCC
ACAGCCACGGCCTACCTGTGCGGGGTCAAGGGCAACTTCCAGACCATTGGCTTGAGTGCAGCCGCCCGCT
TTAACCAGTGCAACACGACACGCGGCAACGAGGTCATCTCCGTGATGAATCGGGCCAAGAAAGCAGGGAA
GTCAGTGGGAGTGGTAACCACCACACGAGTGCAGCACGCCTCGCCAGCCGGCACCTACGCCCACACGGTG
AACCGCAACTGGTACTCGGACGCCGACGTGCCTGCCTCGGCCCGCCAGGAGGGGTGCCAGGACATCGCTA
CGCAGCTCATCTCCAACATGGACATTGACGTGATCCTAGGTGGAGGCCGAAAGTACATGTTTCGCATGGG
AACCCCAGACCCTGAGTACCCAGATGACTACAGCCAAGGTGGGACCAGGCTGGACGGGAAGAATCTGGTG
CAGGAATGGCTGGCGAAGCGCCAGGGTGCCCGGTATGTGTGGAACCGCACTGAGCTCATGCAGGCTTCCC
TGGACCCGTCTGTGACCCATCTCATGGGTCTCTTTGAGCCTGGAGACATGAAATACGAGATCCACCGAGA
CTCCACACTGGACCCCTCCCTGATGGAGATGACAGAGGCTGCCCTGCGCCTGCTGAGCAGGAACCCCCGC
GGCTTCTTCCTCTTCGTGGAGGGTGGTCGCATCGACCATGGTCATCATGAAAGCAGGGCTTACCGGGCAC
TGACTGAGACGATCATGTTCGACGACGCCATTGAGAGGGCGGGCCAGCTCACCAGCGAGGAGGACACGCT
GAGCCTCGTCACTGCCGACCACTCCCACGTCTTCTCCTTCGGAGGCTACCCCCTGCGAGGGAGCTCCATC
TTCGGGCTGGCCCCTGGCAAGGCCCGGGACAGGAAGGCCTACACGGTCCTCCTATACGGAAACGGTCCAG
GCTATGTGCTCAAGGACGGCGCCCGGCCGGATGTTACCGAGAGCGAGAGCGGGAGCCCCGAGTATCGGCA
GCAGTCAGCAGTGCCCCTGGACGAAGAGACCCACGCAGGCGAGGACGTGGCGGTGTTCGCGCGCGGCCCG
CAGGCGCACCTGGTTCACGGCGTGCAGGAGCAGACCTTCATAGCGCACGTCATGGCCTTCGCCGCCTGCC
TGGAGCCCTACACCGCCTGCGACCTGGCGCCCCCCGCCGGCACCACCGACGCCGCGCACCCGGGTGGCGG
AGGACTGAACGACATCTTCGAGGCTCAGAAAATCGAATGGCACGAACATCACCATCACCATCACCATCAC
CATTAAGGCCGGCCTGTAGTCACTGGCACAACGCGTTACCCGGTAAGCCAATCGGGTATACACGGTCGTC
ATACTGCAGACAGGGTTCTTCTACTTTGCAAGATAGTCTTGAGTAGTAAAATAAATAGATAGAGAAAATC
AGCCTCGACTGTGCCTTCTAGTTGCCAGCCATCTGTTGTTTGCCCCTCCCCCGTGCCTTCCTTGACCCTG
GAAGGTGCCACTCCCACTGTCCTTTCCTAATAAAATGAGGAAATTGCATCACAACACTCAACCCTATCTC
GGTCTATTCTTTTGATTTATAAGGGATTTTGCCGATTTCGGCCTATTGGTTAAAAAATGAGCTGATTTAA
CAAAAATTTAACGCGAATTAATTCTGTGGAATGTGTGTCAGTTAGGGTGTGGAAAGTCCCCAGGCTCCCC
AGCAGGCAGAAGTATGCAAAGCATGCATCTCAATTAGTCAGCAACCAGGTGTGGAAAGTCCCCAGGCTCC
CCAGCAGGCAGAAGTATGCAAAGCATGCATCTCAATTAGTCAGCAACCATAGTCCCGCCCCTAACTCCGC
CCATCCCGCCCCTAACTCCGCCCAGTTCCGCCCATTCTCCGCCCCATGGCTGACTAATTTTTTTTATTTA
TGCAGAGGCCGAGGCCGCCTCTGCCTCTGAGCTATTCCAGAAGTAGTGAGGAGGCTTTTTTGGAGGCCTA
GGCTTTTGCAAAAAGCTCCCGGGAGCTTGTATATCCATTTTCGGATCTGATCAGCACGTGTTGACAATTA
ATCATCGGCATAGTATATCGGCATAGTATAATACGACAAGGTGAGGAACTAAACCATGACCGAGTACAAG
CCCACGGTGCGCCTCGCCACCCGCGACGACGTCCCCAGGGCCGTACGCACCCTCGCCGCCGCGTTCGCCG
ACTACCCCGCCACGCGCCACACCGTCGATCCGGACCGCCACATCGAGCGGGTCACCGAGCTGCAAGAACT
CTTCCTCACGCGCGTCGGGCTCGACATCGGCAAGGTGTGGGTCGCGGACGACGGCGCCGCGGTGGCGGTC
TGGACCACGCCGGAGAGCGTCGAAGCGGGGGCGGTGTTCGCCGAGATCGGCCCGCGCATGGCCGAGTTGA
GCGGTTCCCGGCTGGCCGCGCAGCAACAGATGGAAGGCCTCCTGGCGCCGCACCGGCCCAAGGAGCCCGC
GTGGTTCCTGGCCACCGTCGGCGTCTCGCCCGACCACCAGGGCAAGGGTCTGGGCAGCGCCGTCGTGCTC
CCCGGAGTGGAGGCGGCCGAGCGCGCCGGGGTGCCCGCCTTCCTGGAGACATCCGCGCCCCGCAACCTCC
CCTTCTACGAGCGGCTCGGCTTCACCGTCACCGCCGACGTCGAGGTGCCCGAAGGACCGCGCACCTGGTG
CATGACCCGCAAGCCCGGTGCCTGACACGTGCTACGAGATTTCGATTCCACCGCCGCCTTCTATGAAAGG
TTGGGCTTCGGAATCGTTTTCCGGGACGCCGGCTGGATGATCCTCCAGCGCGGGGATCTCATGCTGGAGT
TCTTCGCCCACCCCAACTTGTTTATTGCAGCTTATAATGGTTACAAATAAAGCAATAGCATCACAAATTT
CACAAATAAAGCATTTTTTTCACTGCATTCTAGTTGTGGTTTGTCCAAACTCATCAATGTATCTTATCAT
GTCTGTATACCGTCGACCTCTAGCTAGAGCTTGGCGTAATCATGGTCATTACCAATGCTTAATCAGTGAG
GCACCTATCTCAGCGATCTGTCTATTTCGTTCATCCATAGTTGCCTGACTCCCCGTCGTGTAGATAACTA
CGATACGGGAGGGCTTACCATCTGGCCCCAGCGCTGCGATGATACCGCGAGAACCACGCTCACCGGCTCC
GGATTTATCAGCAATAAACCAGCCAGCCGGAAGGGCCGAGCGCAGAAGTGGTCCTGCAACTTTATCCGCC
TCCATCCAGTCTATTAATTGTTGCCGGGAAGCTAGAGTAAGTAGTTCGCCAGTTAATAGTTTGCGCAACG
TTGTTGCCATCGCTACAGGCATCGTGGTGTCACGCTCGTCGTTTGGTATGGCTTCATTCAGCTCCGGTTC
CCAACGATCAAGGCGAGTTACATGATCCCCCATGTTGTGCAAAAAAGCGGTTAGCTCCTTCGGTCCTCCG
ATCGTTGTCAGAAGTAAGTTGGCCGCAGTGTTATCACTCATGGTTATGGCAGCACTGCATAATTCTCTTA
CTGTCATGCCATCCGTAAGATGCTTTTCTGTGACTGGTGAGTACTCAACCAAGTCATTCTGAGAATAGTG
TATGCGGCGACCGAGTTGCTCTTGCCCGGCGTCAATACGGGATAATACCGCGCCACATAGCAGAACTTTA
AAAGTGCTCATCATTGGAAAACGTTCTTCGGGGCGAAAACTCTCAAGGATCTTACCGCTGTTGAGATCCA
GTTCGATGTAACCCACTCGTGCACCCAACTGATCTTCAGCATCTTTTACTTTCACCAGCGTTTCTGGGTG
AGCAAAAACAGGAAGGCAAAATGCCGCAAAAAAGGGAATAAGGGCGACACGGAAATGTTGAATACTCATA
TTCTTCCTT
Features (pLannotate 1.2.2; 24 found; start..end, strand, type, name):
    119..143     -  CDS            KanR (fragment): aminoglycoside phosphotransferase; aph(3')-Ia; confers resistance to kanamycin
    254..842     +  rep_origin     ori: high-copy-number ColE1/pMB1/pBR322/pUC origin of replication
   1067..1084    +  terminator     rrnB T2 terminator (fragment): transcription terminator T2 from the E. coli rrnB gene
   1109..1128    -  CDS            lacZα (fragment): LacZα fragment of β-galactosidase; lacZ fragment
   1584..1600    +  protein_bind   lac operator: The lac repressor binds to the lac operator to inhibit transcription in E. coli. This inhibition can be relieved by adding lactose or isopropyl-β-D-thiogalactopyranoside (IPTG). lac repressor encoded by lacI
   1843..2146    +  enhancer       CMV enhancer: human cytomegalovirus immediate early enhancer
   2147..2350    +  promoter       CMV promoter: human cytomegalovirus (CMV) immediate early promoter
   2486..2529    +  intron         CMV intron (fragment): modified intron A from human cytomegalovirus
   2581..2599    +  promoter       SP6 promoter: promoter for bacteriophage SP6 RNA polymerase
   2603..2640    +  CDS            IgH signal sequence (fragment): signal sequence from the mouse immunoglobulin heavy chain variable region
   2713..3234    +  CDS            VSIR (fragment): VISTA_HUMAN - Also known as C10orf54, SISP1 From Homo sapiens (Human).
   3331..3510    +  CDS            Comp (fragment): COMP_RAT - Experimental evidence at protein level: Swiss-Prot protein existence level 1. May play a role in the structural integrity of cartilage via its interaction with other extracellular matrix proteins such as the collagens and fibronectin. Can mediate the interaction of chondrocytes with the cartilage extracellular matrix through interaction with cell surface integrin receptors. Could play a role in the pathogenesis of osteoarthritis. Potent suppressor of apoptosis in both primary chondrocytes and transformed cells. Suppresses apoptosis by blocking the activation of caspase-3 and by indu
   3498..4950    +  CDS            SEAP (fragment): secreted alkaline phosphatase from human placenta The natural enzyme has a C-terminal transmembrane sequence that is replaced by a GPI anchor.
   4975..5016    +  CDS            AviTag™ (fragment): peptide tag that allows for enzymatic biotinylation
   5020..5043    +  CDS            8xHis: 8xHis affinity tag
   5189..5300    +  polyA_signal   bGH poly(A) signal: bovine growth hormone polyadenylation signal
   5301..5409    +  rep_origin     f1 ori (fragment): f1 bacteriophage origin of replication; arrow indicates direction of (+) strand synthesis
   5423..5752    +  promoter       SV40 promoter: SV40 enhancer and early promoter
   5800..5847    +  promoter       EM7 promoter: synthetic bacterial promoter&nbsp
   5866..6465    +  CDS            PuroR (fragment): puromycin N-acetyltransferase; pac from Streptomyces; confers resistance to puromycin
   6475..6600    +  CDS            ble (fragment): BLE_KLEPN - Experimental evidence at protein level: Swiss-Prot protein existence level 1. Binding protein with a strong affinity to the bleomycin family of antibiotics. Binds to CL990; an antimitotic-antibiotic compound. From Klebsiella pneumoniae.
   6595..6716    +  polyA_signal   SV40 poly(A) signal: SV40 polyadenylation signal
   6769..7629    -  CDS            AmpR: β-lactamase; bla; confers resistance to ampicillin, carbenicillin, and related antibiotics
   7632..89      -  promoter       AmpR promoter (fragment) (across the origin): bla
