[The description below was written by a language model from this plasmid's Addgene catalogue record and pLannotate feature annotations shown in this document.]
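Description:
pD649-HAsp-VSIR-COMP5AP-AviTag-9xHis is a mammalian expression plasmid built on the pD649 backbone for producing a secreted, multimerised form of the extracellular domain of human VSIR (VISTA, also known as C10orf54, B7-H5 or PD-1H). It is maintained in E. coli at high copy through a ColE1/pUC-type origin and selected with ampicillin via a complete β-lactamase gene. The annotated sequence also carries an SV40 early/EM7 promoter cassette driving a puromycin N-acetyltransferase gene, followed by a short ble-like fragment and an SV40 polyadenylation signal, which would in principle permit puromycin selection in mammalian cells. Small remnants of KanR, lacZα, an rrnB terminator and f1 ori are annotated only as fragments and are presumably vestigial. The depositor notes that some plasmids in this collection may contain an IS4-like transposase upstream of the CMV promoter; no such element appears in this feature table.

Expression is driven by the CMV enhancer and promoter, followed by a fragment of CMV intron A and an SP6 promoter that also serves as a sequencing primer site. The open reading frame begins with a leader peptide, named HAsp in the plasmid title and matched by the annotation software to an immunoglobulin heavy-chain signal fragment. The VSIR ectodomain follows, cloned between preserved NotI and AscI sites. It is fused at its C-terminus to the coiled-coil region of rat cartilage oligomeric matrix protein, which pentamerises the fusion, then to human placental alkaline phosphatase as an enzymatic reporter, an AviTag for site-specific biotinylation, and a polyhistidine tag (9xHis by name, annotated as 8xHis). A bGH polyadenylation signal terminates the transcript. The high-avidity, enzymatically detectable protein suits binding screens against other cell-surface proteins, consistent with the associated study mapping a human IgSF cell-surface interactome.
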