Addgene plasmid #157120: pD649-HAsp-VSIR-COMP5AP-AviTag-9xHis
Purpose: Mammalian expression of cell-surface protein extracellular domain fused to COMP5AP-AviTag-9xHis. Protein is secreted from cells.
Depositing lab: Chris Garcia. Depositing organization: Stanford University. Publication: A Human IgSF Cell-Surface Interactome Reveals a Complex Network of Protein-Protein Interactions. Wojtowicz WM, Vielmetter J, Fernandes RA, Siepe DH, Eastman CL, Chisholm GB, Cox S, Klock H, Anderson PW, Rue SM, Miller JJ, Glaser SM, Bragstad ML, Vance J, Lam AW, Lesley SA, Zinn K, Garcia KC. Cell. 2020 Aug 20;182(4):1027-1043.e17. doi: 10.1016/j.cell.2020.07.025. PubMed 32822567.
Backbone
  Vector backbone: pD649
  Backbone size w/o insert (bp): 7153
  Vector type: Mammalian Expression
Growth in bacteria
  Bacterial resistance: Ampicillin, 100 μg/mL
  Growth temperature: 37°C
  Growth strain: DH5alpha
  Copy number: High Copy
Gene/Insert
  Gene/Insert name: VSIR (alt name: VISTA)
  Species: H. sapiens (human)
  Insert size (bp): 486
  Entrez Gene: C10orf54 (a.k.a. B7-H5, B7H5, DD1alpha, GI24, PD-1H, PP2135, SISP1, VISTA)
  Promoter: CMV/SP6
  Tag / fusion protein: COMP5AP-AviTag-9xHis (C terminal on backbone)
  Cloning method: Restriction Enzyme; 5′ cloning site GCGGCCGC (not destroyed); 3′ cloning site GGCGCGCC (not destroyed)
  Sequencing primers: 5′ ATTTAGGTGACACTATAG; 3′ CGTCGCACTCCATCACGGTG
Resource information
  A portion of this plasmid was derived from a plasmid made by: synthesis by ThermoFisher
Terms and licenses: Academic/Nonprofit Terms; Industry Terms: Not Available to Industry
Depositor comments: Some plasmids in this collection may have an IS4-like element ISVsa5 family transposase upstream of the CMV promoter.
How to cite: pD649-HAsp-VSIR-COMP5AP-AviTag-9xHis was a gift from Chris Garcia (Addgene plasmid # 157120 ; http://n2t.net/addgene:157120 ; RRID:Addgene_157120)
