>Addgene plasmid #157120 | pD649-HAsp-VSIR-COMP5AP-AviTag-9xHis | depositor partial sequence | sequence record 303350 | insert (extracellular domain)
TTTAAGGTGGCCACACCTTACAGCCTGTACGTGTGCCCTGAGGGCCAGAATGTGACCCTGACATGTAGAC
TGCTGGGCCCCGTGGATAAGGGCCACGACGTGACCTTCTACAAGACCTGGTACAGATCCAGCAGAGGCGA
GGTGCAGACCTGTAGCGAGAGAAGGCCTATCCGGAACCTGACCTTCCAGGACCTGCATCTGCATCATGGC
GGACATCAGGCCGCCAATACCTCTCATGATCTGGCCCAGAGACACGGCCTGGAATCTGCCTCTGATCACC
ACGGCAACTTCAGCATCACCATGCGGAATCTGACCCTGCTGGATAGCGGCCTGTACTGCTGTCTGGTGGT
GGAAATCAGACACCACCACAGCGAACACAGAGTGCACGGCGCTATGGAACTGCAGGTCCAGACAGGCAAG
GACGCCCCTAGCAATTGTGTGGTGTACCCCAGCAGCAGCCAGGACAGCGAGAATATCACAGCCGCT
